Addgene plasmid #156491: pD649-HAsp-THY1-Fc(DAPA)-AviTag-6xHis
Purpose: Mammalian expression of cell-surface protein extracellular domain fused to Fc(DAPA)-Avi-6xHis. Protein is secreted from cells.
Depositing lab: Chris Garcia. Depositing organization: Stanford University. Publication: A Human IgSF Cell-Surface Interactome Reveals a Complex Network of Protein-Protein Interactions. Wojtowicz WM, Vielmetter J, Fernandes RA, Siepe DH, Eastman CL, Chisholm GB, Cox S, Klock H, Anderson PW, Rue SM, Miller JJ, Glaser SM, Bragstad ML, Vance J, Lam AW, Lesley SA, Zinn K, Garcia KC. Cell. 2020 Aug 20;182(4):1027-1043.e17. doi: 10.1016/j.cell.2020.07.025. PubMed 32822567.
Backbone
  Vector backbone: pD649
  Backbone size w/o insert (bp): 6106
  Vector type: Mammalian Expression
Growth in bacteria
  Bacterial resistance: Ampicillin, 100 μg/mL
  Growth temperature: 37°C
  Growth strain: DH5alpha
  Copy number: High Copy
Gene/Insert
  Gene/Insert name: THY1
  Species: H. sapiens (human)
  Insert size (bp): 324
  Mutation: Fc region of human IgG contains D265A and P329A mutations (DAPA)
  Entrez Gene: THY1 (a.k.a. CD90, CDw90)
  Promoter: CMV/SP6
  Tag / fusion protein: Fc(DAPA)-AviTag-6xHis (C terminal on backbone)
  Cloning method: Restriction Enzyme; 5′ cloning site GCGGCCGC (not destroyed); 3′ cloning site GGCGCGCC (not destroyed)
  Sequencing primers: 5′ ATTTAGGTGACACTATAG; 3′ CACGTACCAGTTGAACTTCACC
Resource information
  A portion of this plasmid was derived from a plasmid made by: synthesis by ThermoFisher
Terms and licenses: Academic/Nonprofit Terms; Industry Terms: Not Available to Industry
Depositor comments: Some plasmids in this collection may have an IS4-like element ISVsa5 family transposase upstream of the CMV promoter.
How to cite: pD649-HAsp-THY1-Fc(DAPA)-AviTag-6xHis was a gift from Chris Garcia (Addgene plasmid # 156491 ; http://n2t.net/addgene:156491 ; RRID:Addgene_156491)
