[The description below was written by a language model from this plasmid's Addgene catalogue record and pLannotate feature annotations shown in this document.]
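Description:
pD649-HAsp-THY1-Fc(DAPA)-AviTag-6xHis is a mammalian expression plasmid built on the pD649 backbone for producing the extracellular domain of human THY1 (CD90) as a secreted, tagged Fc fusion. It is maintained in E. coli at high copy through a ColE1/pUC-type origin and selected with ampicillin via a full-length β-lactamase gene. The annotated sequence also carries an SV40 early promoter/EM7 promoter unit driving a puromycin N-acetyltransferase coding region (called as a fragment, followed by a short ble-like fragment and an SV40 poly(A) signal). This could serve for selection in mammalian cells, although the catalogue entry does not list a mammalian marker. Small remnants of f1 ori, lacZα, KanR and a lac operator appear to be backbone vestiges.

The expression cassette consists of the CMV enhancer and immediate-early promoter, a fragment of CMV intron A and an SP6 promoter, which also provides a sequencing primer site and could support in vitro transcription. An N-terminal signal sequence follows: the name implies a haemagglutinin-type leader ("HAsp"), while the annotation software matched it partially to an IgH signal sequence. The 324 bp THY1 insert sits between preserved NotI and AscI sites and is not itself annotated in the feature table. It is fused in frame to a human IgG Fc region, matched by the software to IGHG4, and the cassette ends in a bGH poly(A) signal. The Fc carries D265A and P329A (DAPA) substitutions, which are generally used to reduce Fc effector binding. The C-terminal AviTag allows site-specific biotinylation by BirA and the 6xHis tag allows metal-affinity purification.

The plasmid belongs to a collection used to map interactions among human immunoglobulin-superfamily cell-surface proteins. The depositor notes that some members of the collection may contain an IS4-like transposase insertion upstream of the CMV promoter; none is annotated here.
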