Features (pLannotate 1.2.2; 20 found; start..end, strand, type, name):
    193..301     -  rep_origin     f1 ori (fragment): f1 bacteriophage origin of replication; arrow indicates direction of (+) strand synthesis
    302..413     -  polyA_signal   bGH poly(A) signal: bovine growth hormone polyadenylation signal
    628..1506    -  CDS            IGHG4 (fragment): IGHG4_HUMAN - Experimental evidence at protein level: Swiss-Prot protein existence level 1. Constant region of immunoglobulin heavy chains. Immunoglobulins, also known as antibodies, are membrane-bound or secreted glycoproteins produced by B lymphocytes. In the recognition phase of humoral immunity, the membrane-bound immunoglobulins serve as receptors which, upon binding of a specific antigen, trigger the clonal expansion and differentiation of B lymphocytes into immunoglobulins- secreting plasma cells. Secreted immunoglobulins mediate the effector phase of humoral immunity, which results in
   1753..1790    -  CDS            IgH signal sequence (fragment): signal sequence from the mouse immunoglobulin heavy chain variable region
   1794..1812    -  promoter       SP6 promoter: promoter for bacteriophage SP6 RNA polymerase
   1864..1907    -  intron         CMV intron (fragment): modified intron A from human cytomegalovirus
   2043..2246    -  promoter       CMV promoter: human cytomegalovirus (CMV) immediate early promoter
   2247..2550    -  enhancer       CMV enhancer: human cytomegalovirus immediate early enhancer
   2793..2809    -  protein_bind   lac operator: The lac repressor binds to the lac operator to inhibit transcription in E. coli. This inhibition can be relieved by adding lactose or isopropyl-β-D-thiogalactopyranoside (IPTG). lac repressor encoded by lacI
   3265..3284    +  CDS            lacZα (fragment): LacZα fragment of β-galactosidase; lacZ fragment
   3309..3326    -  terminator     rrnB T2 terminator (fragment): transcription terminator T2 from the E. coli rrnB gene
   3551..4139    -  rep_origin     ori: high-copy-number ColE1/pMB1/pBR322/pUC origin of replication
   4250..4274    +  CDS            KanR (fragment): aminoglycoside phosphotransferase; aph(3')-Ia; confers resistance to kanamycin
   4304..4400    +  promoter       AmpR promoter (fragment): bla
   4403..5263    +  CDS            AmpR: β-lactamase; bla; confers resistance to ampicillin, carbenicillin, and related antibiotics
   5316..5437    -  polyA_signal   SV40 poly(A) signal: SV40 polyadenylation signal
   5432..5557    -  CDS            ble (fragment): BLE_KLEPN - Experimental evidence at protein level: Swiss-Prot protein existence level 1. Binding protein with a strong affinity to the bleomycin family of antibiotics. Binds to CL990; an antimitotic-antibiotic compound. From Klebsiella pneumoniae.
   5567..6166    -  CDS            PuroR (fragment): puromycin N-acetyltransferase; pac from Streptomyces; confers resistance to puromycin
   6185..6232    -  promoter       EM7 promoter: synthetic bacterial promoter&nbsp
   6280..179     -  promoter       SV40 promoter (across the origin): SV40 enhancer and early promoter
>Addgene plasmid #156491 | pD649-HAsp-THY1-Fc(DAPA)-AviTag-6xHis | addgene full sequence | sequence record 368812 | Addgene NGS Result
GGCGGAGTTAGGGGCGGGACTATGGTTGCTGACTAATTGAGATGCATGCTTTGCATACTTCTGCCTGCTG
GGGAGCCTGGGGACTTTCCACACCTGGTTGCTGACTAATTGAGATGCATGCTTTGCATACTTCTGCCTGC
TGGGGAGCCTGGGGACTTTCCACACCCTAACTGACACACATTCCACAGAATTAATTCGCGTTAAATTTTT
GTTAAATCAGCTCATTTTTTAACCAATAGGCCGAAATCGGCAAAATCCCTTATAAATCAAAAGAATAGAC
CGAGATAGGGTTGAGTGTTGTGATGCAATTTCCTCATTTTATTAGGAAAGGACAGTGGGAGTGGCACCTT
CCAGGGTCAAGGAAGGCACGGGGGAGGGGCAAACAACAGATGGCTGGCAACTAGAAGGCACAGTCGAGGC
TGATTTTCTCTATCTATTTATTTTACTACTCAAGACTATCTTGCAAAGTAGAAGAACCCTGTCTGCAGTA
TGACGACCGTGTATACCCGATTGGCTTACCGGGTAACGCGTTGTGCCAGTGACTACAGGCCGGCCTTAGT
GGTGATGGTGGTGGTGTTCATGCCACTCAATCTTCTGAGCCTCGAAAATATCATTAAGACCGCTGCCGCC
GGGGCTCAGGCTCAGGGACTTCTGGGTGTAGTGGTTGTGCAGGGCCTCGTGCATCACGCTGCAGCTGAAC
ACGTTGCCCTGCTGCCACCTGGACTTGTCCACGGTCAGCTTGCTGTACAGGAAGAAGCTGCCGTCGCTGT
CCAGCACTGGGGGGGTGGTCTTGTAGTTGTTCTCGGGCTGGCCGTTGCTCTCCCACTCCACGGCGATATC
GCTGGGGTAGAAGCCCTTCACCAGACAGGTCAGGGACACCTGGTTCTTGGTCATCTCCTCCCGGCTGGGG
GGCAGGGTGTACACCTGGGGCTCCCGTGGCTGGCCCTTGGCCTTGCTGATTGTCTTTTCGATTGGGGCAG
CCAGGGCCTTGTTGGAGACTTTGCACTTGTATTCTTTGCCGTTCAGCCAGTCCTGGTGCAGCACGGTCAG
CACGGACACCACCCTGTAGGTGCTGTTGTACTGCTCCTCTCTGGGCTTGGTCTTGGCGTTGTGCACCTCC
ACGCCGTCCACGTACCAGTTGAACTTCACCTCTGGGTCCTCGTGGGACACGGCCACCACCACGCAGGTCA
CCTCGGGGGTCCTGCTGATCATCAGGGTGTCCTTGGGCTTGGGGGGGAACAGGAACACGGAAGGCCCTCC
CAGCAGTTCTGGAGCTGGGCAGGGGGGGCAGGTGTGGGTCTTGTCGCCGCCCGGCGCGCCAAGTTTGTCC
CGCAGCACGGTCACGTTCTGGCTGCTGATTGGAGGGCTGTGTCCAGAGTGGTGCAGGGCGCATGTGTATG
TGCCCTCATCCTTGGAGGTGAAGGCGCTCAGGTACAGCACCTTCATGTTGTACTTGCTGGTGAAGTTGGT
CCTGCTTCTGTATGTGTGCTCTGGCACGCCCACGGTGCCGAACAGCACGTGTTTCTTTGTTTCTCTGGTC
AGGCTGAACTCGTACTGGATGGGGCTGCTGCTGGTATTCTCGTGTCTGCAGTCCAGTCTCAGGCTCTGGT
CCACCAGGCAAGCTGTCAGAGATGTCACTTTCTGGGCGGCCGCAGCGAACACCAGGCAGAAGATGTAGCT
CAGGGCAATGATGGTCTTCATGGTGGCGCTAGCAGGCGCGTTTTCGATAGAACCGAGGTGCAGTTGGACC
TGGGAGTGGACACCTGTGGAGAGAAAGGCAAAGTGGATGTTATTCTATAGTGTCACCTAAATCGTATGTG
TATGATACATAAGGTTATGTATTAATTGTAGCCGCGTTCTAACGAAGCCAAGGGGGTGGGCCTATAGACT
CTATAGGCGGTACTTACGTCACTCTTGGCACGGGGAATCCGCGTTCCAATGCACCGTTCCCGGCCGCGGA
GGCTGGATCGGTCCCGGTGTCTTCTATGGAGGTCAAAACAGCGTGGATGGCGTCTCCAGGCGATCTGACG
GTTCACTAAACGAGCTCTGCTTATATAGACCTCCCACCGTACACGCCTACCGCCCATTTGCGTCAATGGG
GCGGAGTTGTTACGACATTTTGGAAAGTCCCGTTGATTTTGGTGCCAAAACAAACTCCCATTGACGTCAA
TGGGGTGGAGACTTGGAAATCCCCGTGAGTCAAACCGCTATCCACGCCCATTGATGTACTGCCAAAACCG
CATCACCATGGTAATAGCGATGACTAATACGTAGATGTACTGCCAAGTAGGAAAGTCCCATAAGGTCATG
TACTGGGCATAATGCCAGGCGGGCCATTTACCGTCATTGACGTCAATAGGGGGCGTACTTGGCATATGAT
ACACTTGATGTACTGCCAAGTGGGCAGTTTACCGTAAATACTCCACCCATTGACGTCAATGGAAAGTCCC
TATTGGCGTTACTATGGGAACATACGTCATTATTGACGTCAATGGGCGGGGGTCGTTGGGCGGTCAGCCA
GGCGGGCCATTTACCGTAAGTTATGTAACGCGGAACTCCATATATGGGCTATGAACTAATGACCCCGTAA
TTGATTACTATTAATAACTAGTCAATAATCAATGCCAACATGGCGGTCATATTGGACATGAGCCAATATA
AATGTACATATTATGATATAGATACAACGTATGCAATGGCCAATAGCCAATATTGATTTATGCTATATAA
CCAATGAATAATATGGCTAATGGCCAATATTGAGTCAACGCCACTGTGCATGAAGCTCGTAATTGTTATC
CGCTCACAATTAAGGGCGACACAAAATTTATTCTAAATGATAATAAATACTGATAACATCTTATAGTTTG
TATTATATTTTGTATTATCGTTGACATGTATAATTTTGATATCAAAAACTGATTTTCCCTTTATTATTTT
CGAGATTTATTTTCTTAATTCTCTTTAACAAACTAGAAATATTGTATATACAAAAAATCATAAATAATAG
ATGAATAGTTTAATTATAGGTGTTCATCAATCGAAAAAGCAACGTATCTTATTTAAAGTGCGTTGCTTTT
TTCTCATTTATAAGGTTAAATAATTCTCATATATCAAGCAAAGTGACAGGCGCCCTTAAATATTCTGACA
AATGCTCTTTCCCTAAACTCCCCCCATAAAAAAACCCGCCGAAGCGGGTTTTTACGTTATTTGCGGATTA
ACGATTACTCGTTATCAGAACCGCCCAGGGGGCCCGAGCTTAAGACTGGCCGTCGTTTTACAACACAGAA
AGAGTTTGTAGAAACGCAAAAAGGCCATCCGTCAGGGGCCTTCTGCTTAGTTTGATGCCTGGCAGTTCCC
TACTCTCGCCTTCCGCTTCCTCGCTCACTGACTCGCTGCGCTCGGTCGTTCGGCTGCGGCGAGCGGTATC
AGCTCACTCAAAGGCGGTAATACGGTTATCCACAGAATCAGGGGATAACGCAGGAAAGAACATGTGAGCA
AAAGGCCAGCAAAAGGCCAGGAACCGTAAAAAGGCCGCGTTGCTGGCGTTTTTCCATAGGCTCCGCCCCC
CTGACGAGCATCACAAAAATCGACGCTCAAGTCAGAGGTGGCGAAACCCGACAGGACTATAAAGATACCA
GGCGTTTCCCCCTGGAAGCTCCCTCGTGCGCTCTCCTGTTCCGACCCTGCCGCTTACCGGATACCTGTCC
GCCTTTCTCCCTTCGGGAAGCGTGGCGCTTTCTCATAGCTCACGCTGTAGGTATCTCAGTTCGGTGTAGG
TCGTTCGCTCCAAGCTGGGCTGTGTGCACGAACCCCCCGTTCAGCCCGACCGCTGCGCCTTATCCGGTAA
CTATCGTCTTGAGTCCAACCCGGTAAGACACGACTTATCGCCACTGGCAGCAGCCACTGGTAACAGGATT
AGCAGAGCGAGGTATGTAGGCGGTGCTACAGAGTTCTTGAAGTGGTGGGCTAACTACGGCTACACTAGAA
GAACAGTATTTGGTATCTGCGCTCTGCTGAAGCCAGTTACCTTCGGAAAAAGAGTTGGTAGCTCTTGATC
CGGCAAACAAACCACCGCTGGTAGCGGTGGTTTTTTTGTTTGCAAGCAGCAGATTACGCGCAGAAAAAAA
GGATCTCAAGAAGATCCTTTGATCTTTTCTACGGGGTCTGACGCTCAGTGGAACGACGCGCGCGTAACTC
ACGTTAAGGGATTTTGGTCATGAGCAAGGGGTGTTATGAGCCATATTCAGGTATAAATGGGCTCGCGATA
ATGTTCAGAATTGGTTAATTGGTTGTAACACTGACCCCTATTTGTTTATTTTTCTAAATACATTCAAATA
TGTATCCGCTCATGAGACAATAACCCTGATAAATGCTTCAATAATATTGAAAAAGGAAGAATATGAGTAT
TCAACATTTCCGTGTCGCCCTTATTCCCTTTTTTGCGGCATTTTGCCTTCCTGTTTTTGCTCACCCAGAA
ACGCTGGTGAAAGTAAAAGATGCTGAAGATCAGTTGGGTGCACGAGTGGGTTACATCGAACTGGATCTCA
ACAGCGGTAAGATCCTTGAGAGTTTTCGCCCCGAAGAACGTTTTCCAATGATGAGCACTTTTAAAGTTCT
GCTATGTGGCGCGGTATTATCCCGTATTGACGCCGGGCAAGAGCAACTCGGTCGCCGCATACACTATTCT
CAGAATGACTTGGTTGAGTACTCACCAGTCACAGAAAAGCATCTTACGGATGGCATGACAGTAAGAGAAT
TATGCAGTGCTGCCATAACCATGAGTGATAACACTGCGGCCAACTTACTTCTGACAACGATCGGAGGACC
GAAGGAGCTAACCGCTTTTTTGCACAACATGGGGGATCATGTAACTCGCCTTGATCGTTGGGAACCGGAG
CTGAATGAAGCCATACCAAACGACGAGCGTGACACCACGATGCCTGTAGCGATGGCAACAACGTTGCGCA
AACTATTAACTGGCGAACTACTTACTCTAGCTTCCCGGCAACAATTAATAGACTGGATGGAGGCGGATAA
AGTTGCAGGACCACTTCTGCGCTCGGCCCTTCCGGCTGGCTGGTTTATTGCTGATAAATCCGGAGCCGGT
GAGCGTGGTTCTCGCGGTATCATCGCAGCGCTGGGGCCAGATGGTAAGCCCTCCCGTATCGTAGTTATCT
ACACGACGGGGAGTCAGGCAACTATGGATGAACGAAATAGACAGATCGCTGAGATAGGTGCCTCACTGAT
TAAGCATTGGTAATGACCATGATTACGCCAAGCTCTAGCTAGAGGTCGACGGTATACAGACATGATAAGA
TACATTGATGAGTTTGGACAAACCACAACTAGAATGCAGTGAAAAAAATGCTTTATTTGTGAAATTTGTG
ATGCTATTGCTTTATTTGTAACCATTATAAGCTGCAATAAACAAGTTGGGGTGGGCGAAGAACTCCAGCA
TGAGATCCCCGCGCTGGAGGATCATCCAGCCGGCGTCCCGGAAAACGATTCCGAAGCCCAACCTTTCATA
GAAGGCGGCGGTGGAATCGAAATCTCGTAGCACGTGTCAGGCACCGGGCTTGCGGGTCATGCACCAGGTG
CGCGGTCCTTCGGGCACCTCGACGTCGGCGGTGACGGTGAAGCCGAGCCGCTCGTAGAAGGGGAGGTTGC
GGGGCGCGGATGTCTCCAGGAAGGCGGGCACCCCGGCGCGCTCGGCCGCCTCCACTCCGGGGAGCACGAC
GGCGCTGCCCAGACCCTTGCCCTGGTGGTCGGGCGAGACGCCGACGGTGGCCAGGAACCACGCGGGCTCC
TTGGGCCGGTGCGGCGCCAGGAGGCCTTCCATCTGTTGCTGCGCGGCCAGCCGGGAACCGCTCAACTCGG
CCATGCGCGGGCCGATCTCGGCGAACACCGCCCCCGCTTCGACGCTCTCCGGCGTGGTCCAGACCGCCAC
CGCGGCGCCGTCGTCCGCGACCCACACCTTGCCGATGTCGAGCCCGACGCGCGTGAGGAAGAGTTCTTGC
AGCTCGGTGACCCGCTCGATGTGGCGGTCCGGATCGACGGTGTGGCGCGTGGCGGGGTAGTCGGCGAACG
CGGCGGCGAGGGTGCGTACGGCCCTGGGGACGTCGTCGCGGGTGGCGAGGCGCACCGTGGGCTTGTACTC
GGTCATGGTTTAGTTCCTCACCTTGTCGTATTATACTATGCCGATATACTATGCCGATGATTAATTGTCA
ACACGTGCTGATCAGATCCGAAAATGGATATACAAGCTCCCGGGAGCTTTTTGCAAAAGCCTAGGCCTCC
AAAAAAGCCTCCTCACTACTTCTGGAATAGCTCAGAGGCAGAGGCGGCCTCGGCCTCTGCATAAATAAAA
AAAATTAGTCAGCCATGGGGCGGAGAATGGGCGGAACTGGGCGGAGTTAGGGGCGGGATG
